Addgene plasmid #240235: pUAS-spatzle-HA
Purpose: Expression of spatzle-HA under control of UAS promoter. Can be used to generate transgenic fly lines by white+ fly eye selection and phiC31 integration.
Depositing lab: Justin Bosch & Norbert Perrimon. Depositing organization: Harvard Medical School. Publication: Multi-omic mapping of Drosophila protein secretomes reveals tissue-specific origins and inter-organ trafficking. Bosch JA, Beltran PMJ, Cavers C, LaGraff JT, Melanson R, Singh A, Chen W, Hu Y, Tattikota SG, Liu Y, Hashmi Y, Asara JM, Branon T, Ting AY, Carr SA, Perrimon N. bioRxiv [Preprint]. 2025 Jul 11:2025.07.09.659702. doi: 10.1101/2025.07.09.659702. PubMed 40672250.
Backbone
  Vector backbone: pWalium-roe
  Backbone manufacturer: Norbert Perrimon Lab
  Vector type: Insect Expression
  Selectable markers: white+
Growth in bacteria
  Bacterial resistance: Ampicillin, 100 μg/mL
  Growth temperature: 37°C
  Growth strain: DH5alpha
  Copy number: Unknown
Gene/Insert
  Gene/Insert name: spatzle
  Species: D. melanogaster (fly)
  Entrez Gene: spz (a.k.a. Dmel_CG6134, CG6134, CT19282, Dmel\CG6134, SPZ, Spatzle, Spz, Spz-1, Spz1, mel(3)7)
  Promoter: UAS
  Tag / fusion protein: HA-spGFP11 (C terminal on insert)
  Cloning method: Gateway Cloning
  Sequencing primers: 5′ n/a
Terms and licenses: Academic/Nonprofit Terms; Industry Terms: Not Available to Industry
Depositor comments: Please visit https://doi.org/10.1101/2025.07.09.659702 for bioRxiv preprint.
How to cite: pUAS-spatzle-HA was a gift from Justin Bosch & Norbert Perrimon (Addgene plasmid # 240235 ; http://n2t.net/addgene:240235 ; RRID:Addgene_240235)
