[The description below was written by a language model from this plasmid's Addgene catalogue record and pLannotate feature annotations shown in this document.]
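Description:
pUAS-spatzle-HA is an insect expression and transgenesis plasmid built on the pWalium-roe backbone for Gal4-dependent expression of Drosophila melanogaster spatzle (spz), the secreted ligand of the Toll receptor that functions in antifungal immune signalling and embryonic dorsal-ventral patterning. It is maintained in E. coli through a high-copy ColE1/pUC-type origin with ampicillin resistance, and it also retains an f1 origin, lacZα/lac promoter remnants and flanking T7 and T3 promoters from its cloning-vector ancestry.

The expression cassette consists of two 5X UAS blocks, the first flanked by loxP sites so that Cre could remove it and lower the number of Gal4 binding sites, followed by the hsp70 basal promoter. The spz coding sequence lies between attB1 and attB2 sites, consistent with Gateway cloning, and is fused at its C terminus to an HA epitope (annotated as a fragment of a 3xHA tag) and the GFP11 strand of split superfolder GFP, which can reconstitute fluorescence with GFP(1-10). An SV40 small t intron and SV40 polyadenylation signal complete the transcript; the T-antigen and NLS annotations in that region are most likely part of this 3' fragment rather than expressed payload. Gypsy insulators bracket the cassette to buffer it from genomic position effects, and a φC31 attB site allows site-specific integration into attP landing sites in the fly genome.

The catalogue entry lists white+ eye colour as the transgenic marker, whereas the feature table annotates a vermilion fragment and no white gene; the record does not resolve this discrepancy. The construct is intended for generating transgenic fly lines that express tagged Spatzle in Gal4-defined tissues.
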