Features (pLannotate 1.2.2; 31 found; start..end, strand, type, name):
      7..365     +  rep_origin     f1 ori (sequence partly withheld): f1 bacteriophage origin of replication; arrow indicates direction of (+) strand synthesis
    467..622     -  CDS            lacZα (fragment): LacZα fragment of β-galactosidase; lacZ fragment
    630..648     +  promoter       T7 promoter: promoter for bacteriophage T7 RNA polymerase
    840..2333    -  CDS            vermilion (fragment): tryptophan oxygenase selectable marker, required to synthesize the brown eye pigment in Drosophila
   2648..2717    +  protein_bind   attB: attB site for the φC31 integrase (Groth et al., 2000) phage φC31 integrase
   2955..3385    +  protein_bind   gypsy insulator: chromatin insulator from Drosophila Su(Hw), CP190, and Mod(mdg4)67.2
   3403..3436    -  protein_bind   loxP: Cre-mediated recombination occurs in the 8-bp core sequence (GCATACAT). Cre recombinase
   3449..3543    +  protein_bind   5X UAS: five tandem copies of the "ScaI site" 17-mer CGGAGTACTGTCCTCCG, an upstream activating sequence (UAS) that efficiently binds yeast Gal4 (Webster et al., 1988; Pfeiffer et al., 2010) GAL4
   3559..3592    -  protein_bind   loxP: Cre-mediated recombination occurs in the 8-bp core sequence (GCATACAT). Cre recombinase
   3605..3699    +  protein_bind   5X UAS: five tandem copies of the "ScaI site" 17-mer CGGAGTACTGTCCTCCG, an upstream activating sequence (UAS) that efficiently binds yeast Gal4 (Webster et al., 1988; Pfeiffer et al., 2010) GAL4
   3723..3961    +  promoter       hsp70 promoter: Drosophila melanogaster hsp70Bb promoter
   4006..4030    +  protein_bind   attB1: mutant version of attB; recombination site for the Gateway® BP reaction BP Clonase™
   4051..4950    +  CDS            spz (fragment): SPZ_DROME - Experimental evidence at protein level: Swiss-Prot protein existence level 1. The activated form, spaetzle C-106, acts as a ligand for the Toll receptor (PubMed:12872120). Binding to Toll activates the Toll signaling pathway and induces expression of the antifungal peptide drosomycin (PubMed:8808632). Component of the extracellular signaling pathway that establishes dorsal-ventral polarity in the embryo (PubMed:8124709, PubMed:11212919). From Drosophila melanogaster (Fruit fly).
   4978..5004    +  CDS            3xHA (fragment): three tandem HA epitope tags
   5023..5070    +  CDS            GFP11: 11th β-strand of superfolder GFP associates with GFP(1-10), consisting of the first 10 β-strands, to reconstitute fluorescent GFP (Cabantous et al., 2005; Kamiyama et al., 2016)
   5093..5117    -  protein_bind   attB2: mutant version of attB; recombination site for the Gateway® BP reaction BP Clonase™
   5348..5422    +  CDS            small t antigen (fragment): SV40 (simian virus 40) small t antigen
   5424..5489    +  intron         small t intron: SV40 (simian virus 40) small t antigen intron
   5619..5639    +  CDS            SV40 NLS: nuclear localization signal of SV40 (simian virus 40) large T antigen
   5646..5780    +  CDS            LT_POVHA (fragment): Protein inferred from homology: Swiss-Prot protein existence level 3. Isoform large T antigen is a key early protein essential for both driving viral replication and inducing cellular transformation. Plays a role in viral genome replication by driving entry of quiescent cells into the cell cycle and by autoregulating the synthesis of viral early mRNA. Displays highly oncogenic activities by corrupting the host cellular checkpoint mechanisms that guard cell division and the transcription, replication, and repair of DNA. Participates in the modulation of cellular gene expression preceeding viral
   5805..5888    +  CDS            large T antigen (fragment): large T antigen from SV40 (simian virus 40)
   5911..6032    +  polyA_signal   SV40 poly(A) signal: SV40 polyadenylation signal
   6054..6484    +  protein_bind   gypsy insulator: chromatin insulator from Drosophila Su(Hw), CP190, and Mod(mdg4)67.2
   6503..6521    -  promoter       T3 promoter: promoter for bacteriophage T3 RNA polymerase
   6566..6582    -  protein_bind   lac operator: The lac repressor binds to the lac operator to inhibit transcription in E. coli. This inhibition can be relieved by adding lactose or isopropyl-β-D-thiogalactopyranoside (IPTG). lac repressor encoded by lacI
   6590..6620    -  promoter       lac promoter: promoter for the E. coli lac operon
   6635..6656    -  protein_bind   CAP binding site: CAP binding activates transcription in the presence of cAMP. E. coli catabolite activator protein
   6669..6761    -  CDS            lacI (fragment): lac repressor; lacI; The lac repressor binds to the lac operator to inhibit transcription in E. coli. This inhibition can be relieved by adding lactose or isopropyl-β-D-thiogalactopyranoside (IPTG).
   6944..7532    -  rep_origin     ori: high-copy-number ColE1/pMB1/pBR322/pUC origin of replication
   7703..8563    -  CDS            AmpR: β-lactamase; bla; confers resistance to ampicillin, carbenicillin, and related antibiotics
   8564..8668    -  promoter       AmpR promoter: bla
>Addgene plasmid #240235 | pUAS-spatzle-HA | addgene full sequence | sequence record 477951 | Addgene NGS Result
CACCTG
[124 nt withheld, positions 7-130]
C
[91 nt withheld, positions 132-222]
A
[49 nt withheld, positions 224-272]
CCTTTGACGTTGGAGTCCACGTTCTTT
[37 nt withheld, positions 300-336]
ACCCTATCTCGGTCTATTCTTTTGATTTATAAGGGATTTTGCCGATTTCGGCCTATTGGTTAAAAAAATG
AGCTGATTTAACAAAAATTTAACGCGAATTTTAACAAAATATTAACGCTTACAATTTCCATTCGCCATTC
AGGCTGCGCAACTGTTGGGAAGGGCGATCGGTGCGGGCCTCTTCGCTATTACGCCAGCTGGCGAAAGGGG
GATGTGCTGCAAGGCGATTAAGTTGGGTAACGCCAGGGTTTTCCCAGTCACGACGTTGTAAAACGACGGC
CAGTGAGCGCGCGTAATACGACTCACTATAGGGCGAATTGGGTACAAGCTTGGATTTATTTTGTTATGTT
ATATGTATTATATGTCAGACATAAAGAAAAGGAACACATCAAATGTGATAACAAAGACTAAACAAGTAAT
TTTATTACACCAAAACGACAAAACAGTAGGCAGAACAAACAACGCATAGCCAAACATTGACGAATTGGAT
ACCCTGCCGATTGTCAGACACTTTTGTTGATCAGTTTCTTGCGAATGGTCTCGTCCAGCGGTGGAATCGC
CTCGCGGGGAATCAGAAAAGTGGACAGATTGAACAGATCCAGAAACACCTTGTACCGATCACTGAAACCA
AAAAAAAACAAAGGGAGAACAGTTTGAGTTCATTGATCCCCGATATAATCACATCTGCGATGATCACCTG
AGAGTGGAGCGCAGATATTGATATCCAGACGAGCCACCAGTGCCCAACTGTTGGGATCCAATCATGCGTT
GCACCATGATCACGTGATTGTCTGCGGCGGGAATAGAAAGTATTTGGTTAGGAAAACCAGTCTTAAACAT
AAGATATATTTATAAAAGAGTATCAAAGAATGCAATACTTACATCTCCACTTGGTTATTAACGAGTCGAT
GTCCATGAGCAGGGTGAGCAACTGGTGTGGTTGGCTGAACCTGGGTTCATCCCTATAGAAGGTGATCATG
ATGGCTCCCTGAAGGGCACGATGGCTAAACCGGCGATCCCCACGACGCACCAGTGCATCGTGCACTGCCG
GATCAAAGATGGAGCGATACACCTCGCGTCGCTTCTCAATGTCCATGAGGCGGTAGTTTTTCGCCTTCTC
CACGGGCTCCTCCATGGCGCTCTGTACCTGCGCCTCCAGGAATCGATCGACGCTCTCCTGAAACTTGGCC
CAGAAGTTGAAGCCACTCTCCTCCAGTCCGGGCGTCCTCTCCAGCCATCGCTGCACTAGCTCCAGTAGCG
AGGGATCTTTCTCCGAGTTGCGAATCGAGTTCCGCGCCTCCTCGTCGCTAAAGACATCCGAGTACTTCTG
GTTGTATCTCACCCGCTGCTCTGTCAGAACTCCCAGCTTGTTCTCGATCAAACGGAACTGCAGCGACTGA
AAACCAGATGCGGGTGCCAGGTACTTGCGGAAGTCCATGAAGTCTAGCGGGGTCATGGTCTCCAGAATGG
GCACTTGGTCCACCAGGAGCTGTACAAAGGAAGTTATAAACGGATTTTGGTAAGAGATTCAGAAAGCACT
CACTTTTAGAATCAGAACCACTCGGTTCAGTCGCTTGACAATCTCCAGCGTCTTGGTTTCATCGATGACC
TCTGCATCCAACATGTCTCGTATGGAGTCGAACTCAAAGATGATCTGCTTGAACCAAAGCTCGTAGGCTG
TGGCGAAGGTACTTAAATGCCATTGAGTGTTGTCATCAAAGTTGTAAACCTACTCACCCTGGTGCGTGAT
GATGAACAGATGCTCATCGTGCACGGGTCGCTTGTCCTCCTCGGACAGCATACACTGGGCATCCAGCAGT
TTGTCCAGCATCAGATACTCTCCATAGATTTTGCCCACTTCCGTGGTTAATGGCACCGCCGAATCATCGT
GATCGTTTCTGTATGGGTTTGAATTGAATCGCAGAACTGAAGATCGATTGGCATTCCTGGACAGCACGTG
CTGGTGCTCACCCGTTTCCTGCATAGGGACAGCTCATGGTGCACAGCTCAGATCAGATCGTGACTCCTCG
AGCGGCGGATGCTGGCGAACTGATCTCCGCCAGCGGACCGGAGATGAGACCCCAGCGAACCGATAACAGA
GCGAGAGAGCTCCAGTTCCGACTGATTGCACAGTCGGTGATCTGGGCGATGGGCACTGCCAGATAGGCTG
GGAATTATCAATCACTTGAGGTGAAAGTGCGGCGCACACAAATCCAAGCTTGATATCATCGATCTCGAGG
CTGCATCCAACGCGTTGGGAGCTCTCCGGATCAATTCGGCTTCAGGTACCGTCGACGATGTAGGTCACGG
TCTCGAAGCCGCGGTGCGGGTGCCAGGGCGTGCCCTTGGGCTCCCCGGGCGCGTACTCCACCTCACCCAT
CTGGTCCATCATGATGAACGGGTCGAGGTGGCGGTAGTTGATCCCGGCGAACGCGCGGCGCACCGGGAAG
CCCTCGCCCTCGAAACCGCTGGGCGCGGTGGTCACGGTGAGCACGGGACGTGCGACGGCGTCGGCTGGTG
CGGATACGCGGGGCAGCGTCAGCGGGTTCTCGACGGTCACGGCGGGCATGTCGACAAGCCGAATTGATCC
ACTAGAAGGCCTAATTCGGTACACTAGTTGGCCACGTAATAAGTGTGCGTTGAATTTATTCGCAAAAACA
TTGCATATTTTCGGCAAAGTAAAATTTTGTTGCATACCTTATCAAAAAATAAGTGCTGCATACTTTTTAG
AGAAACCAAATAATTTTTTATTGCATACCCGTTTTTAATAAAATACATTGCATACCCTCTTTTAATAAAA
AATATTGCATACTTTGACGAAACAAATTTTCGTTGCATACCCAATAAAAGATTATTATATTGCATACCCG
TTTTTAATAAAATACATTGCATACCCTCTTTTAATAAAGAATATTGCATACGTTGACGAAACAAATTTTC
GTTGCATACCCAATAAAAGATTATTATATTGCATACCTTTTCTTGCCATACCATTTAGCCGATCAATTGT
GCTCGGCAACAGTATATTTGTGGTGTGCCAACCAACAACACTAGTAGTACCAGCTTATAACTTCGTATAA
TGTATGCTATACGAAGTTATCTGCAGGCAGGTCGGAGTACTGTCCTCCGAGCGGAGTACTGTCCTCCGAG
CGGAGTACTGTCCTCCGAGCGGAGTACTGTCCTCCGAGCGGAGTACTGTCCTCCGAGCGGAGACTCCCAT
GGATAACTTCGTATAATGTATGCTATACGAAGTTATGGATCCGCAGGTCGGAGTACTGTCCTCCGAGCGG
AGTACTGTCCTCCGAGCGGAGTACTGTCCTCCGAGCGGAGTACTGTCCTCCGAGCGGAGTACTGTCCTCC
GAGCGGAGACTCGTCGACAGCGAGCGCCGGAGTATAAATAGAGGCGCTTCGTCTACGGAGCGACAATTCA
ATTCAAACAAGCAAAGTGAACACGTCGCTAAGCGAAAGCTAAGCAAATAAACAAGCGCAGCTGAACAAGC
TAAACAATCTGCAGTAAAGTGCAAGTTAAAGTGAATCAATTAAAAGTAACCAGCAACCAAGTAAATCAAC
TGCAACTACTGAAATCTGCCAAGAAGTAATTATTGAATACAAGAAGAGAACTCTGAATAGGGAATTGGGA
ATTCCAGATCTGCGGCCGCGGCTCGAATCACAAGTTTGTACAAAAAAGCAGGCTCCGCGGCCGCCCCCTT
CACCATGATGACGCCCATGTGGATATCGCTGTTCAAAGTCCTGCTGCTGCTGTTCGCCTTCTTTGCCACG
ACGTCCGCGGACAGTGCACCCTTCATGCCCATACCCACCCAGCACGACGATCCGACCCAGAAACAGAAAC
AGAATCAGAATCAATCTCCGATACCCGAAACGAACCGCCATTACCATCAGTATCACAGCCTGATCCAACC
AGATCAGTACTTCAAAGTGCAGCGCTCCCCGAATGGAAAGCTGAATCTGGTCTTTAACGATACGTTCGTA
TCTTTGCAGAGGACGGACACGGAGGTGCAATCCGAACAGCCGATACCCCCCCGACATCCATCGGATACCT
TTGTCTTCCCCGATTCCCCCATAGCCAAGTATCGGCCACCACAATCCCCAGCTCGTCCTTTGAGGAATGA
CACTAAGGAGCACAATCCCTGCGCCAAGGATGAAAGCCAACACCTTAGAAACTTCTGCACGAATGTGGAC
GACTATCCGGACCTTTCAGGCCTCACACATAAGCTAAAAAACAACTTCGCCAAGTTCTTTAGCAACGATC
TTCAGCCCACGGATGTGAGCTCTCGCGTTGGTGGCTCAGATGAGCGATTCCTTTGCAGGAGCATCAGGAA
GCTGGTGTACCCAAAAAAGGGCTTGAGGGCGGACGACACCTGGCAGTTAATTGTCAATAACGATGAGTAC
AAACAGGCCATCCAGATCGAAGAGTGCGAAGGAGCGGATCAACCCTGTGACTTTGCCGCCAACTTTCCGC
AGAGCTATAATCCAATCTGCAAGCAGCACTACACACAGCAGACCCTGGCCAGCATCAAGAGTGATGGCGA
ACTGGACGTGGTGCAGAATTCCTTCAAGATCCCCTCCTGCTGCAAGTGCGCGTTGAAGACTGGGGGTGAT
GGTGGCTCGGGTGGAGGAAGTTACCCATACGATGTTCCAGATTACGCTGGAGGCTCCGGTACTAGCCGTG
ACCACATGGTCCTTCATGAGTATGTAAATGCTGCTGGGATTACATAATAGAAGGGTGGGCGCGCCGACCC
AGCTTTCTTGTACAAAGTGGTGATTCGAGGGTACCTCTAGAGCAAACTAGTTCTGATCTGCTAGACAATT
GTTGGCATCAGGTAGGCATCACACACGATTAACAACCCCTAAAAATACACTTTGAAAATATTGAAAATAT
GTTTTTGTATACATTTTTGATATTTTCAAATAATACGCAGTTATAAAACTCATTAGCTAACCCATTTTTT
CTTTGCTTATGCTTACAGATTGCAAAGAACTAGAGCCGCGGGATCTTTGTGAAGGAACCTTACTTCTGTG
GTGTGACATAATTGGACAAACTACCTACAGAGATTTAAAGCTCTAAGGTAAATATAAAATTTTTAAGTGT
ATAATGTGTTAAACTACTGATTCTAATTGTTTGTGTATTTTAGATTCCAACCTATGGAACTGATGAATGG
GAGCAGTGGTGGAATGCCTTTAATGAGGAAAACCTGTTTTGCTCAGAAGAAATGCCATCTAGTGATGATG
AGGCTACTGCTGACTCTCAACATTCTACTCCTCCAAAAAAGAAGAGAAAGGTAGAAGACCCCAAGGACTT
TCCTTCAGAATTGCTAAGTTTTTTGAGTCATGCTGTGTTTAGTAATAGAACTCTTGCTTGCTTTGCTATT
TACACCACAAAGGAAAAAGCTGCACTGCTATACAAGAAAATTATGGAAAAATATTTGATGTATAGTGCCT
TGACTAGAGATCATAATCAGCCATACCACATTTGTAGAGGTTTTACTTGCTTTAAAAAACCTCCCACACC
TCCCCCTGAACCTGAAACATAAAATGAATGGAATTGTTGTTGTTAACTTGTTTATTGCAGCTTATAATGG
TTACAAATAAAGCAATAGCATCACAAATTTCACAAATAAAGCATTTTTTTCACTGCATTCTAGTTGTGGT
TTGTCCAAACTCATCAATGTATCTTATCATGTCTGGTTCCAGAGCTCTGGCCACGTAATAAGTGTGCGTT
GAATTTATTCGCAAAAACATTGCATATTTTCGGCAAAGTAAAATTTTGTTGCATACCTTATCAAAAAATA
AGTGCTGCATACTTTTTAGAGAAACCAAATAATTTTTTATTGCATACCCGTTTTTAATAAAATACATTGC
ATACCCTCTTTTAATAAAAAATATTGCATACTTTGACGAAACAAATTTTCGTTGCATACCCAATAAAAGA
TTATTATATTGCATACCCGTTTTTAATAAAATACATTGCATACCCTCTTTTAATAAAGAATATTGCATAC
GTTGACGAAACAAATTTTCGTTGCATACCCAATAAAAGATTATTATATTGCATACCTTTTCTTGCCATAC
CATTTAGCCGATCAATTGTGCTCGGCAACAGTATATTTGTGGTGTGCCAACCAACAACGAGCTCCAGCTT
TTGTTCCCTTTAGTGAGGGTTAATTGCGCGCTTGGCGTAATCATGGTCATAGCTGTTTCCTGTGTGAAAT
TGTTATCCGCTCACAATTCCACACAACATACGAGCCGGAAGCATAAAGTGTAAAGCCTGGGGTGCCTAAT
GAGTGAGCTAACTCACATTAATTGCGTTGCGCTCACTGCCCGCTTTCCAGTCGGGAAACCTGTCGTGCCA
GCTGCATTAATGAATCGGCCAACGCGCGGGGAGAGGCGGTTTGCGTATTGGGCGCTCTTCCGCTTCCTCG
CTCACTGACTCGCTGCGCTCGGTCGTTCGGCTGCGGCGAGCGGTATCAGCTCACTCAAAGGCGGTAATAC
GGTTATCCACAGAATCAGGGGATAACGCAGGAAAGAACATGTGAGCAAAAGGCCAGCAAAAGGCCAGGAA
CCGTAAAAAGGCCGCGTTGCTGGCGTTTTTCCATAGGCTCCGCCCCCCTGACGAGCATCACAAAAATCGA
CGCTCAAGTCAGAGGTGGCGAAACCCGACAGGACTATAAAGATACCAGGCGTTTCCCCCTGGAAGCTCCC
TCGTGCGCTCTCCTGTTCCGACCCTGCCGCTTACCGGATACCTGTCCGCCTTTCTCCCTTCGGGAAGCGT
GGCGCTTTCTCATAGCTCACGCTGTAGGTATCTCAGTTCGGTGTAGGTCGTTCGCTCCAAGCTGGGCTGT
GTGCACGAACCCCCCGTTCAGCCCGACCGCTGCGCCTTATCCGGTAACTATCGTCTTGAGTCCAACCCGG
TAAGACACGACTTATCGCCACTGGCAGCAGCCACTGGTAACAGGATTAGCAGAGCGAGGTATGTAGGCGG
TGCTACAGAGTTCTTGAAGTGGTGGCCTAACTACGGCTACACTAGAAGAACAGTATTTGGTATCTGCGCT
CTGCTGAAGCCAGTTACCTTCGGAAAAAGAGTTGGTAGCTCTTGATCCGGCAAACAAACCACCGCTGGTA
GCGGTGGTTTTTTTGTTTGCAAGCAGCAGATTACGCGCAGAAAAAAAGGATCTCAAGAAGATCCTTTGAT
CTTTTCTACGGGGTCTGACGCTCAGTGGAACGAAAACTCACGTTAAGGGATTTTGGTCATGAGATTATCA
AAAAGGATCTTCACCTAGATCCTTTTAAATTAAAAATGAAGTTTTAAATCAATCTAAAGTATATATGAGT
AAACTTGGTCTGACAGTTACCAATGCTTAATCAGTGAGGCACCTATCTCAGCGATCTGTCTATTTCGTTC
ATCCATAGTTGCCTGACTCCCCGTCGTGTAGATAACTACGATACGGGAGGGCTTACCATCTGGCCCCAGT
GCTGCAATGATACCGCGAGACCCACGCTCACCGGCTCCAGATTTATCAGCAATAAACCAGCCAGCCGGAA
GGGCCGAGCGCAGAAGTGGTCCTGCAACTTTATCCGCCTCCATCCAGTCTATTAATTGTTGCCGGGAAGC
TAGAGTAAGTAGTTCGCCAGTTAATAGTTTGCGCAACGTTGTTGCCATTGCTACAGGCATCGTGGTGTCA
CGCTCGTCGTTTGGTATGGCTTCATTCAGCTCCGGTTCCCAACGATCAAGGCGAGTTACATGATCCCCCA
TGTTGTGCAAAAAAGCGGTTAGCTCCTTCGGTCCTCCGATCGTTGTCAGAAGTAAGTTGGCCGCAGTGTT
ATCACTCATGGTTATGGCAGCACTGCATAATTCTCTTACTGTCATGCCATCCGTAAGATGCTTTTCTGTG
ACTGGTGAGTACTCAACCAAGTCATTCTGAGAATAGTGTATGCGGCGACCGAGTTGCTCTTGCCCGGCGT
CAATACGGGATAATACCGCGCCACATAGCAGAACTTTAAAAGTGCTCATCATTGGAAAACGTTCTTCGGG
GCGAAAACTCTCAAGGATCTTACCGCTGTTGAGATCCAGTTCGATGTAACCCACTCGTGCACCCAACTGA
TCTTCAGCATCTTTTACTTTCACCAGCGTTTCTGGGTGAGCAAAAACAGGAAGGCAAAATGCCGCAAAAA
AGGGAATAAGGGCGACACGGAAATGTTGAATACTCATACTCTTCCTTTTTCAATATTATTGAAGCATTTA
TCAGGGTTATTGTCTCATGAGCGGATACATATTTGAATGTATTTAGAAAAATAAACAAATAGGGGTTCCG
CGCACATTTCCCCGAAAAGTGC
